Addgene plasmid #160112: pRWJB004
Purpose: (Empty Backbone) Destination vector expressing plant-codon-optimized Cas9 under UBQ10 promoter (BamHI and NotI), with gRNAs be shuffled in; seed coat specific red fluorescence for screening trangene free plants;
Depositing lab: Detlef Weigel. Depositing organization: Max Planck Institute for Developmental Biology. Publication: An efficient CRISPR vector toolbox for engineering large deletions in Arabidopsis thaliana. Wu R, Lucke M, Jang YT, Zhu W, Symeonidi E, Wang C, Fitz J, Xi W, Schwab R, Weigel D. Plant Methods. 2018 Aug 2;14:65. doi: 10.1186/s13007-018-0330-7. eCollection 2018. PubMed 30083222.
Backbone
  Vector backbone: pZ001
  Backbone manufacturer: Lampropoulos et al
  Backbone size (bp): 4114
  Modifications to backbone: Cassettes of pro::pcoCas9 and At2S3::mcherry are engineered into the backbone; and the cassette of ccdB-Chloramphenicol is replaced with proLacZ::LacZ expressing unit; BamHI and NotI are inserted to change the promoter for driving Cas9
  Vector type: Bacterial Expression, Plant Expression, CRISPR
  Promoter: UBQ10
  Selectable markers: red fluorescence
Growth in bacteria
  Bacterial resistance: Spectinomycin, 50 μg/mL
  Growth temperature: 30°C
  Growth strain: DH5alpha
  Copy number: Low Copy
Gene/Insert
  Cloning method: Restriction Enzyme
Terms and licenses: Academic/Nonprofit Terms; Industry Terms: Not Available to Industry
How to cite: pRWJB004 was a gift from Detlef Weigel (Addgene plasmid # 160112 ; http://n2t.net/addgene:160112 ; RRID:Addgene_160112)
