[The description below was written by a language model from this plasmid's Addgene catalogue record and pLannotate feature annotations shown in this document.]
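Description:
pRWJB004 is a plant binary T-DNA destination vector for CRISPR/Cas9 genome editing, built on the pZ001 backbone and supplied as an empty backbone awaiting guide RNA units. It is about 10.9 kb in the sequenced record. Outside the T-DNA borders it carries a ColE1/pMB1-type origin for E. coli, the pSa origin found in pGreen-type binary vectors for maintenance in Agrobacterium, and an aadA gene conferring spectinomycin/streptomycin resistance. The catalogue lists it as low copy.

Between the nopaline-type left and right border repeats there are three functional units. The first is a plant-codon-optimized Streptococcus pyogenes Cas9 (pcoCas9, containing the potato IV2 intron) with an N-terminal 2xFLAG tag and the pea rbcS-E9 terminator. According to the record it is driven by the UBQ10 promoter, which is flanked by BamHI and NotI sites so that the promoter can be exchanged. The promoter itself is not annotated in the feature table but presumably occupies the unannotated stretch upstream of the tag. The second unit is a lac promoter/operator-lacZα cassette that replaced the original ccdB-chloramphenicol cassette. It marks the position into which gRNA expression units are shuffled, and such a cassette typically allows blue/white screening of recombinants. The third unit is a seed-coat-specific At2S3::mCherry reporter ending in the MAS terminator. The automated annotation labels this Discosoma-derived coding sequence "Blue102", but the catalogue identifies it as mCherry.

Red seed fluorescence serves as the plant selectable marker. Fluorescent seeds identify transformants, and non-fluorescent seeds in later generations identify edited plants that have segregated away the transgene. The vector belongs to a toolbox for engineering large deletions in Arabidopsis thaliana.
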