Features (pLannotate 1.2.2; 21 found; start..end, strand, type, name):
      1..436     +  rep_origin     pSa ori: origin of replication from bacterial plasmid pSa
    563..585     +  misc_feature   LB T-DNA repeat: left border repeat from nopaline C58 T-DNA (truncated)
   1267..1314    +  CDS            2xFLAG: two tandem FLAG® epitope tags
   1366..5655    +  CDS            pcoCas9: Cas9 endonuclease from the Streptococcus pyogenes Type II CRISPR/Cas system plant codon-optimized Cas9 gene containing the potato IV2 intron
   5709..6350    +  terminator     E9 terminator: terminator and polyadenylation signal from the pea rbcS-E9 gene
   6391..6465    +  intron         PDK intron (fragment): pdk; modified pyruvate orthophosphate dikinase intron from Flaveria trinervia 3.0
   6564..6663    +  misc_feature   bom (fragment): basis of mobility region from pBR322
   6669..6826    -  CDS            lacZα (fragment): LacZα fragment of β-galactosidase; lacZ fragment
   6914..6936    -  protein_bind   lac operator (fragment): The lac repressor binds to the lac operator to inhibit transcription in E. coli. This inhibition can be relieved by adding lactose or isopropyl-β-D-thiogalactopyranoside (IPTG). lac repressor encoded by lacI
   6940..6970    -  promoter       lac promoter: promoter for the E. coli lac operon
   6985..7006    -  protein_bind   CAP binding site: CAP binding activates transcription in the presence of cAMP. E. coli catabolite activator protein
   7019..7111    -  CDS            lacI (fragment): lac repressor; lacI; The lac repressor binds to the lac operator to inhibit transcription in E. coli. This inhibition can be relieved by adding lactose or isopropyl-β-D-thiogalactopyranoside (IPTG).
   7113..7170    -  rep_origin     RSF ori (fragment): Plasmids containing the RSF 1030 origin of replication can be propagated in E. coli cells that contain additional plasmids with compatible origins.
   7195..7347    +  CDS            lacZα (fragment): LacZα fragment of β-galactosidase; lacZ fragment
   7353..7441    -  misc_feature   bom (fragment): basis of mobility region from pBR322
   7519..7771    -  terminator     MAS terminator: mannopine synthase terminator
   7780..8466    -  CDS            Blue102: Blue102 is a fluorescent protein published in 2010, derived from Discosoma sp..
   8941..8965    +  misc_feature   RB T-DNA repeat: right border repeat from nopaline C58 T-DNA
   9056..9644    -  rep_origin     ori: high-copy-number ColE1/pMB1/pBR322/pUC origin of replication
   9818..10603   -  CDS            aadA: S3AD_SHIFL - Experimental evidence at protein level: Swiss-Prot protein existence level 1. Mediates bacterial resistance to the antibiotics streptomycin and spectinomycin. From Shigella flexneri.
  10788..10889   +  CDS            TRA2_ECOLX (fragment): Protein predicted: Swiss-Prot protein existence level 4. Required for transposition of transposon Tn903. From Escherichia coli.
>Addgene plasmid #160112 | pRWJB004 | addgene full sequence | sequence record 325469 | Addgene NGS Result
CCATCCAACAGCCCGCCGTCGAGCGGGCTTTTTTATCCCCGGAAGCCTGTGGATAGAGGGTAGTTATCCA
CGTGAAACCGCTAATGCCCCGCAAAGCCTTGATTCACGGGGCTTTCCGGCCCGCTCCAAAAACTATCCAC
GTGAAATCGCTAATCAGGGTACGTGAAATCGCTAATCGGAGTACGTGAAATCGCTAATAAGGTCACGTGA
AATCGCTAATCAAAAAGGCACGTGAGAACGCTAATAGCCCTTTCAGATCAACAGCTTGCAAACACCCCTC
GCTCCGGCAAGTAGTTACAGCAAGTAGTATGTTCAATTAGCTTTTCAATTATGAATATATATATCAATTA
TTGGTCGCCCTTGGCTTGTGGACAATGCGCTACGCGCACCGGCTCCGCCCGTGGACAACCGCAAGCGGTT
GCCCACCGTCGAGCGCCTTTGCCCACAACCCGGCGGCCGGCCGCAACAGATCGTTTTATAAATTTTTTTT
TTTGAAAAAGAAAAAGCCCGAAAGGCGGCAACCTCTCGGGCTTCTGGATTTCCGATCCCCGGAATTAGAT
CTTGGCAGGATATATTGTGGTGTAACGTTCTCGAACTAGGCTCGGACGAAGTAAGCGGCCGCCGACGAGT
CAGTAATAAACGGCGTCAAAGTGGTTGCAGCCGGCACACACGAGTCGTGTTTATCAACTCAAAGCACAAA
TACTTTTCCTCAACCTAAAAATAAGGCAATTAGCCAAAAACAACTTTGCGTGTAAACAACGCTCAATACA
CGTGTCATTTTATTATTAGCTATTGCTTCACCGCCTTAGCTTTCTCGTGACCTAGTCGTCCTCGTCTTTT
CTTCTTCTTCTTCTATAAAACAATACCCAAAGAGCTCTTCTTCTTCACAATTCAGATTTCAATTTCTCAA
AATCTTAAAAACTTTCTCTCAATTCTCTCTACCGTGATCAAGGTAAATTTCTGTGTTCCTTATTCTCTCA
AAATCTTCGATTTTGTTTTCGTTCGATCCCAATTTCGTATATGTTCTTTGGTTTAGATTCTGTTAATCTT
AGATCGAAGACGATTTTCTGGGTTTGATCGTTAGATATCATCTTAATTCTCGATTAGGGTTTCATAGATA
TCATCCGATTTGTTCAAATAATTTGAGTTTTGTCGAATAATTACTCTTCGATTTGTGATTTCTATCTAGA
TCTGGTGTTAGTTTCTAGTTTGTGCGATCGAATTTGTAGATTAATCTGAGTTTTTCTGATTAACAGCGGA
TCCATGGATTACAAGGATGATGATGATAAGGATTACAAGGATGATGATGATAAGATGGCTCCAAAGAAGA
AGAGAAAGGTTGGAATCCACGGAGTTCCAGCTGCTGATAAGAAGTACTCTATCGGACTTGACATCGGAAC
CAACTCTGTTGGATGGGCTGTTATCACCGATGAGTACAAGGTTCCATCTAAGAAGTTCAAGGTTCTTGGA
AACACCGATAGACACTCTATCAAGAAGAACCTTATCGGTGCTCTTCTTTTCGATTCTGGAGAAACCGCTG
AGGCTACCAGATTGAAGAGAACCGCTAGAAGAAGATACACCAGAAGAAAGAACAGAATCTGCTACCTTCA
GGAAATCTTCTCTAACGAGATGGCTAAGGTTGATGATTCTTTCTTCCACAGACTTGAGGAGTCTTTCCTT
GTTGAGGAGGATAAGAAGCACGAGAGACACCCAATCTTCGGAAACATCGTTGATGAGGTTGCTTACCACG
AGAAGTACCCAACCATCTACCACCTTAGAAAGAAGTTGGTTGATTCTACCGATAAGGCTGATCTTAGACT
TATCTACCTTGCTCTTGCTCACATGATCAAGTTCAGAGGACACTTCCTTATCGAGGGTGACCTTAACCCA
GATAACTCTGATGTTGATAAGTTGTTCATCCAGCTTGTTCAGACCTACAACCAGCTTTTCGAGGAGAACC
CAATCAACGCTTCTGGAGTTGATGCTAAGGCTATCCTTTCTGCTAGACTTTCTAAGTCTCGTAGACTTGA
GAACCTTATCGCTCAGCTTCCAGGAGAGAAGAAGAACGGACTTTTCGGAAACCTTATCGCTCTTTCTCTT
GGACTTACCCCAAACTTCAAGTCTAACTTCGATCTTGCTGAGGATGCTAAGTTGCAGCTTTCTAAGGATA
CCTACGATGATGATCTTGATAACCTTCTTGCTCAGATCGGAGATCAGTACGCTGATCTTTTCCTTGCTGC
TAAGAACCTTTCTGATGCTATCCTTCTTTCTGACATCCTTAGAGTTAACACCGAGATCACCAAGGCTCCA
CTTTCTGCTTCTATGATCAAGAGATACGATGAGCACCACCAGGATCTTACCCTTTTGAAGGCTCTTGTTA
GACAGCAGCTTCCAGAGAAGTACAAGGAAATCTTCTTCGATCAGTCTAAGAACGGATACGCTGGATACAT
CGATGGAGGAGCTTCTCAGGAGGAGTTCTACAAGTTCATCAAGCCAATCCTTGAGAAGATGGATGGAACC
GAGGAGCTTCTTGTTAAGTTGAACAGAGAGGATCTTCTTAGAAAGCAGAGAACCTTCGATAACGGATCTA
TCCCACACCAGATCCACCTTGGAGAGCTTCACGCTATCCTTCGTAGACAGGAGGATTTCTACCCATTCTT
GAAGGATAACAGAGAGAAGATCGAGAAGATCCTTACCTTCAGAATCCCATACTACGTTGGACCACTTGCT
AGAGGAAACTCTCGTTTCGCTTGGATGACCAGAAAGTCTGAGGAAACCATCACCCCTTGGAACTTCGAGG
AGGTAAGTTTCTGCTTCTACCTTTGATATATATATAATAATTATCATTAATTAGTAGTAATATAATATTT
CAAATATTTTTTTCAAAATAAAAGAATGTAGTATATAGCAATTGCTTTTCTGTAGTTTATAAGTGTGTAT
ATTTTAATTTATAACTTTTCTAATATATGACCAAAATTTGTTGATGTGCAGGTTGTTGATAAGGGAGCTT
CTGCTCAGTCTTTCATCGAGAGAATGACCAACTTCGATAAGAACCTTCCAAACGAGAAGGTTCTTCCAAA
GCACTCTCTTCTTTACGAGTACTTCACCGTTTACAACGAGCTTACCAAGGTTAAGTACGTTACCGAGGGA
ATGAGAAAGCCAGCTTTCCTTTCTGGAGAGCAGAAGAAGGCTATCGTTGATCTTCTTTTCAAGACCAACA
GAAAGGTTACCGTTAAGCAGTTGAAGGAGGATTACTTCAAGAAGATCGAGTGCTTCGATTCTGTTGAAAT
CTCTGGAGTTGAGGATAGATTCAACGCTTCTCTTGGAACCTACCACGATCTTTTGAAGATCATCAAGGAT
AAGGATTTCCTTGATAACGAGGAGAACGAGGACATCCTTGAGGACATCGTTCTTACCCTTACCCTTTTCG
AGGATAGAGAGATGATCGAGGAGAGACTCAAGACCTACGCTCACCTTTTCGATGATAAGGTTATGAAGCA
GTTGAAGAGAAGAAGATACACCGGATGGGGTAGACTTTCTCGTAAGTTGATCAACGGAATCAGAGATAAG
CAGTCTGGAAAGACCATCCTTGATTTCTTGAAGTCTGATGGATTCGCTAACAGAAACTTCATGCAGCTTA
TCCACGATGATTCTCTTACCTTCAAGGAGGACATCCAGAAGGCTCAGGTTTCTGGACAGGGAGATTCTCT
TCACGAGCACATCGCTAACCTTGCTGGATCTCCAGCTATCAAGAAGGGAATCCTTCAGACCGTTAAGGTT
GTTGATGAGCTTGTTAAGGTTATGGGTAGACACAAGCCAGAGAACATCGTTATCGAGATGGCTAGAGAGA
ACCAGACCACCCAGAAGGGACAGAAGAACTCTCGTGAGAGAATGAAGAGAATCGAGGAGGGAATCAAGGA
GCTTGGATCTCAAATCTTGAAGGAGCACCCAGTTGAGAACACCCAGCTTCAGAACGAGAAGTTGTACCTT
TACTACCTTCAGAACGGAAGAGATATGTACGTTGATCAGGAGCTTGACATCAACAGACTTTCTGATTACG
ATGTTGATCACATCGTTCCACAGTCTTTCTTGAAGGATGATTCTATCGATAACAAGGTTCTTACCCGTTC
TGATAAGAACAGAGGAAAGTCTGATAACGTTCCATCTGAGGAGGTTGTTAAGAAGATGAAGAACTACTGG
AGACAGCTTCTTAACGCTAAGTTGATCACCCAGAGAAAGTTCGATAACCTTACCAAGGCTGAGAGAGGAG
GACTTTCTGAGCTTGATAAGGCTGGATTCATCAAGAGACAGCTTGTTGAAACCAGACAGATCACCAAGCA
CGTTGCTCAGATCCTTGATTCTCGTATGAACACCAAGTACGATGAGAACGATAAGTTGATCAGAGAGGTT
AAGGTTATCACCTTGAAGTCTAAGTTGGTTTCTGATTTCAGAAAGGATTTCCAGTTCTACAAGGTTAGAG
AGATCAACAACTACCACCACGCTCACGATGCTTACCTTAACGCTGTTGTTGGAACCGCTCTTATCAAGAA
GTACCCAAAGTTGGAGTCTGAGTTCGTTTACGGAGATTACAAGGTTTACGATGTTAGAAAGATGATCGCT
AAGTCTGAGCAGGAGATCGGAAAGGCTACCGCTAAGTACTTCTTCTACTCTAACATCATGAACTTCTTCA
AGACCGAGATCACCCTTGCTAACGGAGAGATCAGAAAGAGGCCACTTATCGAAACCAACGGAGAAACCGG
AGAGATCGTTTGGGATAAGGGAAGAGATTTCGCTACCGTTAGAAAGGTTCTTTCTATGCCACAGGTTAAC
ATCGTTAAGAAAACCGAGGTTCAGACCGGAGGATTCTCTAAGGAGTCTATCCTTCCAAAGAGAAACTCTG
ATAAGTTGATCGCTAGAAAGAAGGATTGGGACCCAAAGAAGTACGGAGGATTCGATTCTCCAACCGTTGC
TTACTCTGTTCTTGTTGTTGCTAAGGTTGAGAAGGGAAAGTCTAAGAAGTTGAAGTCTGTTAAGGAGCTT
CTTGGAATCACCATCATGGAGCGTTCTTCTTTCGAGAAGAACCCAATCGATTTCCTTGAGGCTAAGGGAT
ACAAGGAGGTTAAGAAGGATCTTATCATCAAGTTGCCAAAGTACTCTCTTTTCGAGCTTGAGAACGGAAG
AAAGAGAATGCTTGCTTCTGCTGGAGAGCTTCAGAAGGGAAACGAGCTTGCTCTTCCATCTAAGTACGTT
AACTTCCTTTACCTTGCTTCTCACTACGAGAAGTTGAAGGGATCTCCAGAGGATAACGAGCAGAAGCAGC
TTTTCGTTGAGCAGCACAAGCACTACCTTGATGAGATCATCGAGCAAATCTCTGAGTTCTCTAAGAGAGT
TATCCTTGCTGATGCTAACCTTGATAAGGTTCTTTCTGCTTACAACAAGCACAGAGATAAGCCAATCAGA
GAGCAGGCTGAGAACATCATCCACCTTTTCACCCTTACCAACCTTGGTGCTCCAGCTGCTTTCAAGTACT
TCGATACCACCATCGATAGAAAAAGATACACCTCTACCAAGGAGGTTCTTGATGCTACCCTTATCCACCA
GTCTATCACCGGACTTTACGAGACCAGAATCGATCTTTCTCAGCTTGGAGGAGATAAGAGACCAGCTGCT
ACCAAGAAGGCTGGACAGGCTAAGAAGAAGAAGTGAAAAGCTTTCGTTCGTATCATCGGTTTCGACAACG
TTCGTCAAGTTCAATGCATCAGTTTCATTGCGCACACACCAGAATCCTACTGAGTTTGAGTATTATGGCA
TTGGGAAAACTGTTTTTCTTGTACCATTTGTTGTGCTTGTAATTTACTGTGTTTTTTATTCGGTTTTCGC
TATCGAACTGTGAAATGGAAATGGATGGAGAAGAGTTAATGAATGATATGGTCCTTTTGTTCATTCTCAA
ATTAATATTATTTGTTTTTTCTCTTATTTGTTGTGTGTTGAATTTGAAATTATAAGAGATATGCAAACAT
TTTGTTTTGAGTAAAAATGTGTCAAATCGTGGCCTCTAATGACCGAAGTTAATATGAGGAGTAAAACACT
TGTAGTTGTACCATTATGCTTATTCACTAGGCAACAAATATATTTTCAGACCTAGAAAAGCTGCAAATGT
TACTGAATACAAGTATGTCCTCTTGTGTTTTAGACATTTATGAACTTTCCTTTATGTAATTTTCCAGAAT
CCTTGTCAGATTCTAATCATTGCTTTATAATTATAGTTATACTCATGGATTTGTAGTTGAGTATGAAAAT
ATTTTTTAATGCATTTTATGACTTGCCAATTGATTGACAACATGCATCAATCGGTACCACCTAGTAGAAG
AGCTCAGTGAGACCGAATTCGCTTACTAAAAGCCAGATAACAGTATGCGTATTTGCGCGCTGATTTTTGC
GGTATAAGAATATATACTGATATGTATACCCGAAGTATGTCAAAAAGAGGTGTGCTAAGCTTCGGATGCC
GGGAGCAGACAAGCCCGTCAGGGCGCGTCAGCGGGTGTTGGCGGGTGTCGGGGCTGGCTTAACTATGCGG
CATCAGAGCAGATTGTACTGAGAGTGCACCATATGCGGTGTGAAATACCGCACAGATGCGTAAGGAGAAA
ATACCGCATCAGGCGCCATTCGCCATTCAGGCTGCGCAACTGTTGGGAAGGGCGATCGGTGCGGGCCTCT
TCGCTATTACGCCAGCTGGCGAAAGGGGGATGTGCTGCAAGGCGATTAAGTTGGGTAACGCCAGGGTTTT
CCCAGTCACGACGTTGTAAAACGACGGCCAGTGAATTCGAGCTCGGTACACAGGGATCTTCAAGAGTCGA
CCTGCAGGCATGCAGGCTTGGCGTAATCATGGTCATAGCTGTTTCCTGTGTGAAATTGTTATCCGCTCAC
AATTCCACACAACATACGAGCCGGAAGCATAAAGTGTAAAGCCTGGGGTGCCTAATGAGTGAGCTAACTC
ACATTAATTGCGTTGCGCTCACTGCCCGCTTTCCAGTCGGGAAACCTGTCGTGCCAGCTGCATTAATGAA
TCGGCCAACGCGCGGGGAGAGGCGGTTTGCGTATTGGGCGCTCTTCCGCTTCCTCGCTCACTGACTCGCT
GCGCTCGGTCGTTCGGCTGCGGCGAGCGGTATCACTAGTAGGAGGTAATCAATGCTGGCCGTCGTTTTAC
AACGTCGTGACTGGGAAAACCCTGGCGTTACCCAACTTAATCGCCTTGCAGCACATCCCCCTTTCGCCAG
CTGGCGTAATAGCGAAGAGGCCCGCACCGATCGCCCTTCCCAACAGTTGCGCAGCCTGAATGGCGAATGG
CGCCTGATGCGGTATTTTCTCCTTACGCATCTGTGCGGTATTTCACACCGCATATGGTGCACTCTCAGTA
CAATCTGCTCTGATGCCGCATGATCATCTGGCGGACCTCTTCGGAGGTCCGCTTTTTTTTCTCGAGGGTC
TCAACTAGCTCTTCATGGGTATTCTAGAGATAATTTATTTGAAAATTCATAAGAAAAGCAAACGTTACAT
GAATTGATGAAACAATACAAAGACAGATAAAGCCACGCACATTTAGGATATTGGCCGAGATTACTGAATA
TTGAGTAAGATCACGGAATTTCTGACAGGAGCATGTCTTCAATTCAGCCCAAATGGCAGTTGAAATACTC
AAACCGCCCCATATGCAGGAGCGGATCATTCATTGTTTGTTTGGTTGCCTTTGCCAACATGGGAGTCCAA
GAGCTCTCACTTGTACAGCTCGTCCATGCCGCCGGTGGAGTGGCGGCCCTCGGCGCGTTCGTACTGTTCC
ACGATGGTGTAGTCCTCGTTGTGGGAGGTGATGTCCAACTTGATGTTGACGTTGTAGGCGCCGGGCAGCT
GCACGGGCTTCTTGGCCTTGTAGGTGGTCTTGACCTCAGCGTCGTAGTGGCCGCCGTCCTTCAGCTTCAG
CCTCTGCTTGATCTCGCCCTTCAGGGCGCCGTCCTCGGGGTACATCCGCTCGGAGGAGGCCTCCCAGCCC
ATGGTCTTCTTCTGCATTACGGGGCCGTCGGAGGGGAAGTTGGTGCCGCGCAGCTTCACCTTGTAGATGA
ACTCGCCGTCCTGCAGGGAGGAGTCCTGGGTCACGGTCACCACGCCGCCGTCCTCGAAGTTCATCACGCG
CTCCCACTTGAAGCCCTCGGGGAAGGACAGCTTCAAGTAGTCGGGGATGTCGGCGGGGTGCTTCACGTAG
GCCTTGGAGCCGTACATGAACTGAGGGGACAGGATGTCCCAGGCGAAGGGCAGGGGGCCACCCTTGGTCA
CCTTCAGCTTGGCGGTCTGGGTGCCCTCGTAGGGGCGGCCCTCGCCCTCGCCCTCGATCTCGAACTCGTG
GCCGTTCACGGAGCCCTCCATGTGCACCTTGAAGCGCATGAACTCCTTGATGATGGCCATGTTATCCATT
GTTCGTACCGTTTTGCTATTTGTGTATGTTTTCTTGTTTTGGTTTGAGTGAAGAGTGTAGTGAAGGGTTG
GTTTGTATTTATAGGTGAGAAAGGAGATTTGCATGGCAATCACGTGTAAGAATGCATGCATGCATGAGTG
TGTGTGGAGAGAGAGAGATGCTCTTACGTTGTTGTCGGGATTATGTGTTGGAAAAGAGTGACAAGTGACG
AACAAAACAATACCACTCATCATAGCTCCGCTTATGCATGCTATGTGTGATTTGTAGCTCTTGTTCTGAC
ATGACACTATGAACAATTTTTTAAAAAGAAGGTTAAACTTTTATTTAAATAAAAACCCTATGTTAATTTG
GTTTCAATCGAGTAAGATGAGAAGTCAATCTTTTGATGGTAGCTAGTGATGTTGGAAATATAGTTGTGCC
AGCTTATCTAGACCAAGCATGCACAGCTGGCGTTCTCAGCCAGATCCCCTTGACAGGATATATTGGCGGG
TAAACTAAGTCGCTGTATGTGTTTGTTTGAGATCTCATGTGAGCAAAAGGCCAGCAAAAGGCCAGGAACC
GTAAAAAGGCCGCGTTGCTGGCGTTTTTCCATAGGCTCCGCCCCCCTGACGAGCATCACAAAAATCGACG
CTCAAGTCAGAGGTGGCGAAACCCGACAGGACTATAAAGATACCAGGCGTTTCCCCCTGGAAGCTCCCTC
GTGCGCTCTCCTGTTCCGACCCTGCCGCTTACCGGATACCTGTCCGCCTTTCTCCCTTCGGGAAGCGTGG
CGCTTTCTCATAGCTCACGCTGTAGGTATCTCAGTTCGGTGTAGGTCGTTCGCTCCAAGCTGGGCTGTGT
GCACGAACCCCCCGTTCAGCCCGACCGCTGCGCCTTATCCGGTAACTATCGTCTTGAGTCCAACCCGGTA
AGACACGACTTATCGCCACTGGCAGCAGCCACTGGTAACAGGATTAGCAGAGCGAGGTATGTAGGCGGTG
CTACAGAGTTCTTGAAGTGGTGGCCTAACTACGGCTACACTAGAAGAACAGTATTTGGTATCTGCGCTCT
GCTGAAGCCAGTTACCTTCGGAAGAAGAGTTGGTAGCTCTTGATCCGGCAAACAAACCACCGCTGGTAGC
GGTGGTTTTTTTGTTTGCAAGCAGCAGATTACGCGCAGAAAAAAAGGATCTCAAGAAGATCCTTTGATCT
TTTCTACGGGGTCTGACGCTCAGTGGAACGAAAACTCACGTTAAGGGATTTTGGTCATGAGATTATCAAA
AAGGATCTTCACCTAGATCCTTTTAAATTAAAAATGAAGTTTTAAATCAATCTAAAGTATATATGTGTAA
CATTGGTCTAGTGATTATTTGCCGACTACCTTGGTGATCTCGCCTTTCACGTAGTGAACAAATTCTTCCA
ACTGATCTGCGCGCGAGGCCAAGCGATCTTCTTGTCCAAGATAAGCCTGCCTAGCTTCAAGTATGACGGG
CTGATACTGGGCCGGCAGGCGCTCCATTGCCCAGTCGGCAGCGACATCCTTCGGCGCGATTTTGCCGGTT
ACTGCGCTGTACCAAATGCGGGACAACGTAAGCACTACATTTCGCTCATCGCCAGCCCAGTCGGGCGGCG
AGTTCCATAGCGTTAAGGTTTCATTTAGCGCCTCAAATAGATCCTGTTCAGGAACCGGATCAAAGAGTTC
CTCCGCCGCTGGACCTACCAAGGCAACGCTATGTTCTCTTGCTTTTGTCAGCAAGATAGCCAGATCAATG
TCGATCGTGGCTGGCTCGAAGATACCTGCAAGAATGTCATTGCGCTGCCATTCTCCAAATTGCAGTTCGC
GCTTAGCTGGATAACGCCACGGAATGATGTCGTCGTGCACAACAATGGTGACTTCTACAGCGCGGAGAAT
CTCGCTCTCTCCAGGGGAAGCCGAAGTTTCCAAAAGGTCGTTGATCAAAGCTCGCCGCGTTGTTTCATCA
AGCCTTACGGTCACCGTAACCAGCAAATCAATATCACTGTGTGGCTTCAGGCCGCCATCCACTGCGGAGC
CGTACAAATGTACGGCCAGCAACGTCGGTTCGAGATGGCGCTCGATGACGCCAACTACCTCTGATAGTTG
AGTCGATACTTCGGCGATCACCGCTTCCCTCATAACACCCCTTGTATTACTGTTTATGTAAGCAGACAGT
TTTATTGTTCATGATGATATATTTTTATCTTGTGCAATGTAACATCAGAGATTTTGAGACACAACGTGGC
TTTGTTGAATAAATCGAACTTTTGCTGAGTTGAAGGATCAGATCACGCATCTTCCCGACAACGCAGACCG
TTCCGTGGCAAAGCAAAAGTTCAAAATCACCAACTGGTCCACCTACAACAAAGCTCTCATCAACCGTGGC
TCCCTCACTTTCTGGCTGGATGATGGGGCGATTCAGGCGATCC
